Addgene plasmid #79820: pBRC169-MXMT
Purpose: DsREDmonomer-based BiFC vector for plants (Positive control: MXMT)
Depositing lab: Yutaka Kodama & Masamitsu Wada. Depositing organization: Kyushu University. Publication: Simultaneous visualization of two protein complexes in a single plant cell using multicolor fluorescence complementation analysis. Kodama Y, Wada M. Plant Mol Biol. 2009 May;70(1-2):211-7. doi: 10.1007/s11103-009-9467-0. Epub 2009 Feb 14. PubMed 19219406.
Backbone
  Vector backbone: CaMV35S- sGFP(S65T)-NOS vector
  Backbone manufacturer: Chiu W
  Backbone size w/o insert (bp): 4180
  Modifications to backbone: cDNA fragments of CaMXMT1 (Uefuji et al. 2003) were subcloned into the BsrGI/NotI sites of pBRC169.
  Vector type: Plant Expression ; Reporter plasmid
Growth in bacteria
  Bacterial resistance: Ampicillin, 100 μg/mL
  Growth temperature: 37°C
  Growth strain: DH5alpha
  Copy number: Unknown
Gene/Insert
  Gene/Insert name: CaMXMT1 (alt name: MXMT)
  Species: Synthetic
  Insert size (bp): 1137
  Promoter: CaMV 35S promoter
  Tag / fusion protein: RC169/DsREDmonomer (169–225) (N terminal on insert)
  Cloning method: Restriction Enzyme; 5′ cloning site BsrGⅠ (not destroyed); 3′ cloning site NotⅠ (not destroyed)
  Sequencing primers: 5′ TATATGTACAAGATGGAGCTCCAAGAAGTC; 3′ TATAGCGGCCGCTTACACGTCTGACTTCTC
Terms and licenses: Academic/Nonprofit Terms; Industry Terms: Not Available to Industry
How to cite: pBRC169-MXMT was a gift from Yutaka Kodama & Masamitsu Wada (Addgene plasmid # 79820 ; http://n2t.net/addgene:79820 ; RRID:Addgene_79820)
