[The description below was written by a language model from this plasmid's Addgene catalogue record and pLannotate feature annotations shown in this document.]
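Description:
pBRC169-MXMT is a plant expression plasmid for bimolecular fluorescence complementation (BiFC), built on the CaMV35S-sGFP(S65T)-NOS vector, a small pUC-type plasmid with no T-DNA borders or plant replication or selection elements annotated. In E. coli it is maintained through a high-copy ColE1/pUC-type origin and selected with ampicillin via the β-lactamase gene. The remaining annotated backbone features (lac promoter/operator, lacZα, lacI, rop and bom fragments, MCS remnants) are residual cloning-vector sequences with no evident role in the plant cassette.

The expression cassette is driven by the constitutive CaMV 35S promoter, followed by the tobacco mosaic virus Ω leader, which acts as a translational enhancer, and is closed by the nopaline synthase (NOS) terminator and polyadenylation signal. The coding region is a fusion: a C-terminal fragment of DsRed-Monomer (residues 169–225, called RC169) sits at the N-terminus of CaMXMT1, a gene the feature table matches to MXMT1 from Coffea arabica, although the catalogue lists the insert species as synthetic. The cDNA was inserted between the BsrGI and NotI sites of the parent vector pBRC169, and both sites are retained.

On its own the RC169 fragment is not fluorescent. Red fluorescence is reconstituted only when it is brought close to a complementary N-terminal DsRed-Monomer fragment through interaction of the proteins fused to each half. The record designates this construct as the MXMT positive control for the DsRed-Monomer BiFC system, which implies co-expression with a matching partner fusion not described here. The system was developed for multicolour complementation analysis, allowing two protein complexes to be visualised simultaneously in a single plant cell.
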