Features (pLannotate 1.2.2; 20 found; start..end, strand, type, name):
     21..365     +  promoter       CaMV 35S promoter: strong constitutive promoter from cauliflower mosaic virus
    317..363     +  promoter       minimal CaMV 35S promoter: minimal 35S promoter from cauliflower mosaic virus
    385..440     +  misc_feature   TMV Ω: translational enhancer from the tobacco mosaic virus 5'-leader sequence (Gallie et al., 1988)
    442..459     -  misc_feature   MCS (fragment): pUC18/19 multiple cloning site
    462..633     +  CDS            DsRed-Monomer (fragment): monomeric derivative of DsRed fluorescent protein (Strongin et al., 2007) mammalian codon-optimized
    643..1776    +  CDS            MXMT1: MXMT1_COFAR - Also known as CTS1 From Coffea arabica (Arabian coffee).
   1797..2049    +  terminator     NOS terminator: nopaline synthase terminator and poly(A) signal
   2050..2066    -  promoter       tet promoter (fragment): E. coli promoter for tetracycline efflux protein gene
   2105..2126    -  CDS            lacZα (fragment): LacZα fragment of β-galactosidase; lacZ fragment
   2146..2162    -  protein_bind   lac operator: The lac repressor binds to the lac operator to inhibit transcription in E. coli. This inhibition can be relieved by adding lactose or isopropyl-β-D-thiogalactopyranoside (IPTG). lac repressor encoded by lacI
   2170..2200    -  promoter       lac promoter: promoter for the E. coli lac operon
   2215..2236    -  protein_bind   CAP binding site: CAP binding activates transcription in the presence of cAMP. E. coli catabolite activator protein
   2249..2341    -  CDS            lacI (fragment): lac repressor; lacI; The lac repressor binds to the lac operator to inhibit transcription in E. coli. This inhibition can be relieved by adding lactose or isopropyl-β-D-thiogalactopyranoside (IPTG).
   2524..3112    -  rep_origin     ori: high-copy-number ColE1/pMB1/pBR322/pUC origin of replication
   3283..4143    -  CDS            AmpR: β-lactamase; bla; confers resistance to ampicillin, carbenicillin, and related antibiotics
   4144..4248    -  promoter       AmpR promoter: bla
   4343..4378    +  CDS            rop (fragment): Rop protein, which maintains plasmids at low copy number; rop
   4480..4579    +  misc_feature   bom (fragment): basis of mobility region from pBR322
   4585..4739    -  CDS            lacZα (fragment): LacZα fragment of β-galactosidase; lacZ fragment
   4742..4778    -  misc_feature   MCS (fragment): pUC18/19 multiple cloning site
>Addgene plasmid #79820 | pBRC169-MXMT | depositor full sequence | sequence record 167569 | pBRC169-MXMT sequence 4779 bps
CTCAGAAGACCGAGGGCTATTGAGACTTTTCAACAAAGGGTAATATCGGGAAACCTCCTCGGATTCCATT
GCCCAGCTATCTGTCACTTATCGAAAGGACAGTAGAAAAGGAAGGTGGCTCCTACAAATGCCATCATTGC
GATAAAGGAAAGGCTATCGTTCAAGATGCCTCTACCGACAGTGGTCCCAAAGATGGACCCCCACCCACGA
GGAACATCGTGGAAAAAGAAGACGTTCCAACCACGTCTTCAAAGCAAGTGGATTGATGTGATATCTCCAC
TGACGTAAGGGATGACGCACAATCCCACTATCCTTCGCAAGACCCTTCCTCTATATAAGGAAGTTCATTT
CATTTGGAGAGGACAGGCTTCTTGAGATCCTTCAACAATTACCAACAACAACAAACAACAAACAACATTA
CAATTACTATTTACAATTACAGTCGACTCTAGAGGATCCATGGACGGCGGCCACTACACCTGCGACTTCA
AGACCGTTTACAAGGCCAAGAAGCCCGTGCAGCTGCCCGGCAACCACTACGTGGACTCCAAGCTGGACAT
CACCAACCACAACGAGGACTACACCGTGGTGGAGCAGTACGAGCACGCCGAGGCCCGCCACTCCGGCTCC
CAGCTGTACAAGATGGAGCTCCAAGAAGTCCTGCATATGAATGAAGGTGAAGGCGATACAAGCTACGCCA
AGAATGCATCCTACAATCTGGCTCTTGCCAAGGTGAAACCTTTCCTTGAACAATGCATACGAGAATTGTT
GCGGGCCAACTTGCCCAACATCAACAAGTGCATTAAAGTTGCGGATTTGGGATGCGCTTCTGGACCAAAC
ACACTTTTAACAGTGCGGGACATTGTGCAAAGTATTGACAAAGTTGGCCAGGAAGAGAAGAATGAATTAG
AACGTCCCACCATTCAGATTTTTCTGAATGATCTTTTCCAAAATGATTTCAATTCGGTTTTCAAGTTGCT
GCCAAGCTTCTACCGCAAACTCGAGAAAGAAAATGGACGCAAGATAGGATCGTGCCTAATAAGCGCAATG
CCTGGCTCTTTCTACGGCAGACTCTTCCCCGAGGAGTCCATGCATTTTTTGCACTCTTGTTACAGTGTTC
ATTGGTTATCTCAGGTTCCCAGCGGTTTGGTGATTGAATTGGGGATTGGTGCAAACAAAGGGAGTATTTA
CTCTTCCAAAGGATGTCGTCCGCCCGTCCAGAAGGCATATTTGGATCAATTTACGAAAGATTTTACCACA
TTTCTAAGGATTCATTCGAAAGAGTTGTTTTCACGTGGCCGAATGCTCCTTACCTGCATTTGTAAAGTAG
ATGAATTCGACGGACCGAATCCCCTAGACTTACTTGACATGGCAATAAACGACTTGATTGTTGAGGGACT
TCTGGAGGAAGAAAAATTGGATAGTTTCAATATTCCATTCTTTACACCTTCAGCAGAAGAAGTAAAGTGC
ATAGTTGAGGAGGAAGGTTCTTGCGAAATTTTATATCTGGAGACTTTTAAGGCCCATTATGATGCTGCCT
TCTCTATTGATGATGATTACCCAGTAAGATCCCATGAACAAATTAAAGCAGAGTATGTGGCATCATTAAT
TAGATCAGTTTACGAACCCATCCTCGCAAGTCATTTTGGAGAAGCTATTATGCCTGACTTATTCCACAGG
CTTGCGAAGCATGCAGCAAAGGTTCTCCACATGGGCAAAGGCTGCTATAATAATCTTATCATTTCTCTCG
CCAAAAAGCCAGAGAAGTCAGACGTGTAAGCGGCCGCCCGGCTGCAGATCGTTCAAACATTTGGCAATAA
AGTTTCTTAAGATTGAATCCTGTTGCCGGTCTTGCGATGATTATCATATAATTTCTGTTGAATTACGTTA
AGCATGTAATAATTAACATGTAATGCATGACGTTATTTATGAGATGGGTTTTTATGATTAGAGTCCCGCA
ATTATACATTTAATACGCGATAGAAAACAAAATATAGCGCGCAAACTAGGATAAATTATCGCGCGCGGTG
TCATCTATGTTACTAGATCCGATGATAAGCTGTCAAACATAGAATTCGTAATCATGGTCATAGCTGTTTC
CTGTGTGAATTCGTAATCATGGTCATAGCTGTTTCCTGTGTGAAATTGTTATCCGCTCACAATTCCACAC
AACATACGAGCCGGAAGCATAAAGTGTAAAGCCTGGGGTGCCTAATGAGTGAGCTAACTCACATTAATTG
CGTTGCGCTCACTGCCCGCTTTCCAGTCGGGAAACCTGTCGTGCCAGCTGCATTAATGAATCGGCCAACG
CGCGGGGAGAGGCGGTTTGCGTATTGGGCGCTCTTCCGCTTCCTCGCTCACTGACTCGCTGCGCTCGGTC
GTTCGGCTGCGGCGAGCGGTATCAGCTCACTCAAAGGCGGTAATACGGTTATCCACAGAATCAGGGGATA
ACGCAGGAAAGAACATGTGAGCAAAAGGCCAGCAAAAGGCCAGGAACCGTAAAAAGGCCGCGTTGCTGGC
GTTTTTCCATAGGCTCCGCCCCCCTGACGAGCATCACAAAAATCGACGCTCAAGTCAGAGGTGGCGAAAC
CCGACAGGACTATAAAGATACCAGGCGTTTCCCCCTGGAAGCTCCCTCGTGCGCTCTCCTGTTCCGACCC
TGCCGCTTACCGGATACCTGTCCGCCTTTCTCCCTTCGGGAAGCGTGGCGCTTTCTCATAGCTCACGCTG
TAGGTATCTCAGTTCGGTGTAGGTCGTTCGCTCCAAGCTGGGCTGTGTGCACGAACCCCCCGTTCAGCCC
GACCGCTGCGCCTTATCCGGTAACTATCGTCTTGAGTCCAACCCGGTAAGACACGACTTATCGCCACTGG
CAGCAGCCACTGGTAACAGGATTAGCAGAGCGAGGTATGTAGGCGGTGCTACAGAGTTCTTGAAGTGGTG
GCCTAACTACGGCTACACTAGAAGAACAGTATTTGGTATCTGCGCTCTGCTGAAGCCAGTTACCTTCGGA
AAAAGAGTTGGTAGCTCTTGATCCGGCAAACAAACCACCGCTGGTAGCGGTGGTTTTTTTGTTTGCAAGC
AGCAGATTACGCGCAGAAAAAAAGGATCTCAAGAAGATCCTTTGATCTTTTCTACGGGGTCTGACGCTCA
GTGGAACGAAAACTCACGTTAAGGGATTTTGGTCATGAGATTATCAAAAAGGATCTTCACCTAGATCCTT
TTAAATTAAAAATGAAGTTTTAAATCAATCTAAAGTATATATGAGTAAACTTGGTCTGACAGTTACCAAT
GCTTAATCAGTGAGGCACCTATCTCAGCGATCTGTCTATTTCGTTCATCCATAGTTGCCTGACTCCCCGT
CGTGTAGATAACTACGATACGGGAGGGCTTACCATCTGGCCCCAGTGCTGCAATGATACCGCGAGACCCA
CGCTCACCGGCTCCAGATTTATCAGCAATAAACCAGCCAGCCGGAAGGGCCGAGCGCAGAAGTGGTCCTG
CAACTTTATCCGCCTCCATCCAGTCTATTAATTGTTGCCGGGAAGCTAGAGTAAGTAGTTCGCCAGTTAA
TAGTTTGCGCAACGTTGTTGCCATTGCTACAGGCATCGTGGTGTCACGCTCGTCGTTTGGTATGGCTTCA
TTCAGCTCCGGTTCCCAACGATCAAGGCGAGTTACATGATCCCCCATGTTGTGCAAAAAAGCGGTTAGCT
CCTTCGGTCCTCCGATCGTTGTCAGAAGTAAGTTGGCCGCAGTGTTATCACTCATGGTTATGGCAGCACT
GCATAATTCTCTTACTGTCATGCCATCCGTAAGATGCTTTTCTGTGACTGGTGAGTACTCAACCAAGTCA
TTCTGAGAATAGTGTATGCGGCGACCGAGTTGCTCTTGCCCGGCGTCAATACGGGATAATACCGCGCCAC
ATAGCAGAACTTTAAAAGTGCTCATCATTGGAAAACGTTCTTCGGGGCGAAAACTCTCAAGGATCTTACC
GCTGTTGAGATCCAGTTCGATGTAACCCACTCGTGCACCCAACTGATCTTCAGCATCTTTTACTTTCACC
AGCGTTTCTGGGTGAGCAAAAACAGGAAGGCAAAATGCCGCAAAAAAGGGAATAAGGGCGACACGGAAAT
GTTGAATACTCATACTCTTCCTTTTTCAATATTATTGAAGCATTTATCAGGGTTATTGTCTCATGAGCGG
ATACATATTTGAATGTATTTAGAAAAATAAACAAATAGGGGTTCCGCGCACATTTCCCCGAAAAGTGCCA
CCTGACGTCTAAGAAACCATTATTATCATGACATTAACCTATAAAAATAGGCGTATCACGAGGCCCTTTC
GTCTCGCGCGTTTCGGTGATGACGGTGAAAACCTCTGACACATGCAGCTCCCGGAGACGGTCACAGCTTG
TCTGTAAGCGGATGCCGGGAGCAGACAAGCCCGTCAGGGCGCGTCAGCGGGTGTTGGCGGGTGTCGGGGC
TGGCTTAACTATGCGGCATCAGAGCAGATTGTACTGAGAGTGCACCATATGCGGTGTGAAATACCGCACA
GATGCGTAAGGAGAAAATACCGCATCAGGCGCCATTCGCCATTCAGGCTGCGCAACTGTTGGGAAGGGCG
ATCGGTGCGGGCCTCTTCGCTATTACGCCAGCTGGCGAAAGGGGGATGTGCTGCAAGGCGATTAAGTTGG
GTAACGCCAGGGTTTTCCCAGTCACGACGTTGTAAAACGACGGCCAGTGCCAAGCTTGCATGCCTGCAGG
TCGATCTAGAGGATCCCCC
