>Addgene plasmid #79820 | pBRC169-MXMT | addgene partial sequence | sequence record 156927 | NOSterm-R 5'-attgccaaatgtttgaacga-3'
CGCTTACACGTCTGACTTCTCTGGCTTTTTGGCGAGAGAAATGATAAGATTATTATAGCAGCCTTTGCCC
ATGTGGAGAACCTTTGCTGCATGCTTCGCAAGCCTGTGGAATAAGTCAGGCATAATAGCTTCTCCAAAAT
GACTTGCGAGGATGGGTTCGTAAACTGATCTAATTAATGATGCCACATACTCTGCTTTAATTTGTTCATG
GGATCTTACTGGGTAATCATCATCAATAGAGAAGGCAGCATCATAATGGGCCTTAAAAGTCTCCAGATAT
AAAATTTCGCAAGAACCTTCCTCCTCAACTATGCACTTTACTTCTTCTGCTGAAGGTGTAAAGAATGGAA
TATTGAAACTATCCAATTTTTCTTCCTCCAGAAGTCCCTCAACAATCAAGTCGTTTATTGCCATGTCAAG
TAAGTCTAGGGGATTCGGTCCGTCGAATTCATCTACTTTACAAATGCAGGTAAGGAGCATTCGGCCACGT
GAAAACAACTCTTTCGAATGAATCCTTAGAAATGTGGTAAAATCTTTCGTAAATTGATCCAAATATGCCT
TCTGGACGGGCGGACGACATCCTTTGGAAGAGTAAATACTCCCTTTGTTTGCACCAATCCCCAATTCAAT
CACCAAACCGCTGGGAACCTGAGATAACCAATGAACACTGTAACAAGAGTGCAAAAAATGCATGGACTCC
TCGGGGAAGAGTCTGCCGTAGAAAGAGCCAGGCATTGCGCTTATTAGGCACGATCCTATCTTGCGTCCAT
TTTCTTTCTCGAGTTTGCGGTAGAAGCTTGGCAGCAACTTGAAAACCGAATTGAAATCATTTTGGAAAAG
ATCATTCAGAAAAATCTGAATGGTGGGACGTTCTAATTCATTCTTCTCTTCCTGGCCAACTTTGTCAATA
CTTTGCACAATGTCCCGCACTGTTAAAAGTGTGTTTGGTCCAGAAGCGCATCCCAAATCCGCAACTTTAA
TGCACTTGTTGATGTTGGGCAAGTTGGCCCGCAAC
