>Addgene plasmid #79820 | pBRC169-MXMT | addgene partial sequence | sequence record 156929 | 35S-promoter 5'-CTATCCTTCGCAAGACCCTTC-3'
TTGGAGAGGACAGGCTTCTTGAGATCCTTCAACAATTACCAACAACAACAAACAACAAACAACATTACAA
TTACTATTTACAATTACAGTCGACTCTAGAGGATCCATGGACGGCGGCCACTACACCTGCGACTTCAAGA
CCGTTTACAAGGCCAAGAAGCCCGTGCAGCTGCCCGGCAACCACTACGTGGACTCCAAGCTGGACATCAC
CAACCACAACGAGGACTACACCGTGGTGGAGCAGTACGAGCACGCCGAGGCCCGCCACTCCGGCTCCCAG
CTGTACAAGATGGAGCTCCAAGAAGTCCTGCATATGAATGAAGGTGAAGGCGATACAAGCTACGCCAAGA
ATGCATCCTACAATCTGGCTCTTGCCAAGGTGAAACCTTTCCTTGAACAATGCATACGAGAATTGTTGCG
GGCCAACTTGCCCAACATCAACAAGTGCATTAAAGTTGCGGATTTGGGATGCGCTTCTGGACCAAACACA
CTTTTAACAGTGCGGGACATTGTGCAAAGTATTGACAAAGTTGGCCAGGAAGAGAAGAATGAATTAGAAC
GTCCCACCATTCAGATTTTTCTGAATGATCTTTTCCAAAATGATTTCAATTCGGTTTTCAAGTTGCTGCC
AAGCTTCTACCGCAAACTCGAGAAAGAAAATGGACGCAAGATAGGATCGTGCCTAATAAGCGCAATGCCT
GGCTCTTTCTACGGCAGACTCTTCCCCGAGGAGTCCATGCATTTTTTGCACTCTTGTTACAGTGTTCATT
GGTTATCTCAGGTTCCCAGCGGTTTGGTGATTGAATTGGGGATTGGTGCAAACAAAGGGAGTATTTACTC
TTCCAAAGGATGTCGTCCGCCCGTCCAGAAGGCATATTTGGATCAATTTACGAAAGATTTTACCACATTT
CTAAGGATTCATTCGAAAGAGTTGTTTTCACGTGGCCGAATGCTCCTTACCTGCATTTGTAAAGTAGATG
AATTCGACGGACCGAATCCCCTAGACTTACTTGACATGGCAATAAACGACT
